Addgene plasmid #121216: pUC57-Kan_BR29_00096771
Purpose: Level 0 Golden-Gate compatible vector
Depositing lab: Sophien Kamoun. Depositing organization: Sainsbury Laboratory, Norwich. Publication: A Clone Resource of Magnaporthe oryzae Effectors That Share Sequence and Structural Similarities Across Host-Specific Lineages. Petit-Houdenot Y, Langner T, Harant A, Win J, Kamoun S. Mol Plant Microbe Interact. 2020 Aug;33(8):1032-1035. doi: 10.1094/MPMI-03-20-0052-A. Epub 2020 Jun 22. PubMed 32460610.
Backbone
  Vector backbone: pUC57-Kan
  Backbone size w/o insert (bp): 2626
  Vector type: Golden Gate
  Selectable markers: lacZ
Growth in bacteria
  Bacterial resistance: Kanamycin, 50 μg/mL
  Growth temperature: 37°C
  Growth strain: DH5alpha
  Copy number: High Copy
Gene/Insert
  Gene/Insert name: BR29_00096771
  Mutation: Magnaporthe grisea
  Cloning method: Restriction Enzyme; 5′ cloning site EcoRV (unknown if destroyed); 3′ cloning site EcoRV (unknown if destroyed)
  Sequencing primers: 5′ M13Fw; 3′ M13Rv
Terms and licenses: Academic/Nonprofit Terms; Industry Terms: Not Available to Industry
How to cite: pUC57-Kan_BR29_00096771 was a gift from Sophien Kamoun (Addgene plasmid # 121216 ; http://n2t.net/addgene:121216 ; RRID:Addgene_121216)
