[The description below was written by a language model from this plasmid's Addgene catalogue record and pLannotate feature annotations shown in this document.]
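Description:
pUC57-Kan_BR29_00096771 is a small, high-copy bacterial cloning plasmid that serves as a Level 0 (basic part) module for Golden Gate assembly. It is built on the pUC57-Kan backbone and is propagated in E. coli through a ColE1/pUC-type origin of replication. Selection is by kanamycin, with resistance provided by an aminoglycoside phosphotransferase gene (aph(3')-Ia) that the annotation places downstream of a bla (AmpR) promoter. Short fragments of bom, rop and lacI are also detected. These are backbone remnants rather than functional elements.

The insert, BR29_00096771, is listed with Magnaporthe grisea entered in the mutation field, which most likely indicates the source organism rather than a sequence change. The associated publication describes a clone resource of Magnaporthe effectors that share sequence and structural similarity across host-specific lineages, so the insert is presumably a candidate effector coding sequence, although the record gives no functional description of it. It was placed at the EcoRV site within the lacZα region, and lacZ is listed as the screening marker. The feature table shows a lacZα fragment separated from the lac promoter, lac operator and CAP binding site by an unannotated gap of roughly 300 nt. That gap is where the insert would be expected to lie, and comparing the 2,863 nt sequence with the stated backbone size suggests an insert of only a few hundred base pairs. M13 forward and reverse primer sites flank the region for sequence verification.

The plasmid has no eukaryotic promoter, tag or terminator, so it is a storage and donor vector. Its part is intended to be released by a Type IIS enzyme and assembled into higher-level expression constructs, though the record does not name the enzyme or the overhangs.
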