Features (pLannotate 1.2.2; 10 found; start..end, strand, type, name):
    137..236     +  misc_feature   bom (fragment): basis of mobility region from pBR322
    242..399     -  CDS            lacZα (fragment): LacZα fragment of β-galactosidase; lacZ fragment
    711..727     -  protein_bind   lac operator: The lac repressor binds to the lac operator to inhibit transcription in E. coli. This inhibition can be relieved by adding lactose or isopropyl-β-D-thiogalactopyranoside (IPTG). lac repressor encoded by lacI
    735..765     -  promoter       lac promoter: promoter for the E. coli lac operon
    780..801     -  protein_bind   CAP binding site: CAP binding activates transcription in the presence of cAMP. E. coli catabolite activator protein
    814..906     -  CDS            lacI (fragment): lac repressor; lacI; The lac repressor binds to the lac operator to inhibit transcription in E. coli. This inhibition can be relieved by adding lactose or isopropyl-β-D-thiogalactopyranoside (IPTG).
   1089..1677    -  rep_origin     ori: high-copy-number ColE1/pMB1/pBR322/pUC origin of replication
   1848..2663    -  CDS            KanR: aminoglycoside phosphotransferase; aph(3')-Ia; confers resistance to kanamycin in bacteria or G418 (Geneticin®) in eukaryotes
   2664..2768    -  promoter       AmpR promoter: bla
   2863..35      +  CDS            rop (fragment) (across the origin): Rop protein, which maintains plasmids at low copy number; rop
>Addgene plasmid #121216 | pUC57-Kan_BR29_00096771 | depositor full sequence | sequence record 231236 | pUC57-Kan_BR29_00096771 sequence 2863 bps
TCGCGCGTTTCGGTGATGACGGTGAAAACCTCTGACACATGCAGCTCCCGGAGACGGTCACAGCTTGTCT
GTAAGCGGATGCCGGGAGCAGACAAGCCCGTCAGGGCGCGTCAGCGGGTGTTGGCGGGTGTCGGGGCTGG
CTTAACTATGCGGCATCAGAGCAGATTGTACTGAGAGTGCACCATATGCGGTGTGAAATACCGCACAGAT
GCGTAAGGAGAAAATACCGCATCAGGCGCCATTCGCCATTCAGGCTGCGCAACTGTTGGGAAGGGCGATC
GGTGCGGGCCTCTTCGCTATTACGCCAGCTGGCGAAAGGGGGATGTGCTGCAAGGCGATTAAGTTGGGTA
ACGCCAGGGTTTTCCCAGTCACGACGTTGTAAAACGACGGCCAGTGAATTGACGCGTATTGGGATGGAAC
TTGGTCTCTAAGCTCAAGAAATCATACCAGTTTCAACATCCCATTTAACATTATCTGGCAACAAAACAGT
ATGTTTTTCATTAACTTTACAATTTTCATGCAAATAAATCAATCTCATTGGATCTAAATTAAAATAATAT
GGAGCATTCCATCTACCAGTTTGTTTACCATGAGAAACTTTACCTGGACCAAACAATTCAACCCAACATT
CATACATTAGAGACCAAGTTCCATCCCAATGGCGCGCCGAGCTTGGCTCGAGCATGGTCATAGCTGTTTC
CTGTGTGAAATTGTTATCCGCTCACAATTCCACACAACATACGAGCCGGAAGCATAAAGTGTAAAGCCTG
GGGTGCCTAATGAGTGAGCTAACTCACATTAATTGCGTTGCGCTCACTGCCCGCTTTCCAGTCGGGAAAC
CTGTCGTGCCAGCTGCATTAATGAATCGGCCAACGCGCGGGGAGAGGCGGTTTGCGTATTGGGCGCTCTT
CCGCTTCCTCGCTCACTGACTCGCTGCGCTCGGTCGTTCGGCTGCGGCGAGCGGTATCAGCTCACTCAAA
GGCGGTAATACGGTTATCCACAGAATCAGGGGATAACGCAGGAAAGAACATGTGAGCAAAAGGCCAGCAA
AAGGCCAGGAACCGTAAAAAGGCCGCGTTGCTGGCGTTTTTCCATAGGCTCCGCCCCCCTGACGAGCATC
ACAAAAATCGACGCTCAAGTCAGAGGTGGCGAAACCCGACAGGACTATAAAGATACCAGGCGTTTCCCCC
TGGAAGCTCCCTCGTGCGCTCTCCTGTTCCGACCCTGCCGCTTACCGGATACCTGTCCGCCTTTCTCCCT
TCGGGAAGCGTGGCGCTTTCTCATAGCTCACGCTGTAGGTATCTCAGTTCGGTGTAGGTCGTTCGCTCCA
AGCTGGGCTGTGTGCACGAACCCCCCGTTCAGCCCGACCGCTGCGCCTTATCCGGTAACTATCGTCTTGA
GTCCAACCCGGTAAGACACGACTTATCGCCACTGGCAGCAGCCACTGGTAACAGGATTAGCAGAGCGAGG
TATGTAGGCGGTGCTACAGAGTTCTTGAAGTGGTGGCCTAACTACGGCTACACTAGAAGAACAGTATTTG
GTATCTGCGCTCTGCTGAAGCCAGTTACCTTCGGAAAAAGAGTTGGTAGCTCTTGATCCGGCAAACAAAC
CACCGCTGGTAGCGGTGGTTTTTTTGTTTGCAAGCAGCAGATTACGCGCAGAAAAAAAGGATCTCAAGAA
GATCCTTTGATCTTTTCTACGGGGTCTGACGCTCAGTGGAACGAAAACTCACGTTAAGGGATTTTGGTCA
TGAGATTATCAAAAAGGATCTTCACCTAGATCCTTTTAAATTAAAAATGAAGTTTTAAATCAATCTAAAG
TATATATGAGTAAACTTGGTCTGACAGTTAGAAAAACTCATCGAGCATCAAATGAAACTGCAATTTATTC
ATATCAGGATTATCAATACCATATTTTTGAAAAAGCCGTTTCTGTAATGAAGGAGAAAACTCACCGAGGC
AGTTCCATAGGATGGCAAGATCCTGGTATCGGTCTGCGATTCCGACTCGTCCAACATCAATACAACCTAT
TAATTTCCCCTCGTCAAAAATAAGGTTATCAAGTGAGAAATCACCATGAGTGACGACTGAATCCGGTGAG
AATGGCAAAAGTTTATGCATTTCTTTCCAGACTTGTTCAACAGGCCAGCCATTACGCTCGTCATCAAAAT
CACTCGCATCAACCAAACCGTTATTCATTCGTGATTGCGCCTGAGCGAGACGAAATACGCGATCGCTGTT
AAAAGGACAATTACAAACAGGAATCGAATGCAACCGGCGCAGGAACACTGCCAGCGCATCAACAATATTT
TCACCTGAATCAGGATATTCTTCTAATACCTGGAATGCTGTTTTCCCAGGGATCGCAGTGGTGAGTAACC
ATGCATCATCAGGAGTACGGATAAAATGCTTGATGGTCGGAAGAGGCATAAATTCCGTCAGCCAGTTTAG
TCTGACCATCTCATCTGTAACATCATTGGCAACGCTACCTTTGCCATGTTTCAGAAACAACTCTGGCGCA
TCGGGCTTCCCATACAATCGATAGATTGTCGCACCTGATTGCCCGACATTATCGCGAGCCCATTTATACC
CATATAAATCAGCATCCATGTTGGAATTTAATCGCGGCCTAGAGCAAGACGTTTCCCGTTGAATATGGCT
CATACTCTTCCTTTTTCAATATTATTGAAGCATTTATCAGGGTTATTGTCTCATGAGCGGATACATATTT
GAATGTATTTAGAAAAATAAACAAATAGGGGTTCCGCGCACATTTCCCCGAAAAGTGCCACCTGACGTCT
AAGAAACCATTATTATCATGACATTAACCTATAAAAATAGGCGTATCACGAGGCCCTTTCGTC
