>Addgene plasmid #121216 | pUC57-Kan_BR29_00096771 | depositor partial sequence | sequence record 230684 | BR29_00096771
TTGGTCTCTAATGTATGAATGTTGGGTTGAATTGTTTGGTCCAGGTAAAGTTTCTCATGGTAAACAAACT
GGTAGATGGAATGCTCCATATTATTTTAATTTAGATCCAATGAGATTGATTTATTTGCATGAAAATTGTA
AAGTTAATGAAAAACATACTGTTTTGTTGCCAGATAATGTTAAATGGGATGTTGAAACTGGTATGATTTC
TTGAGCTTAGAGACCAA
