>Addgene plasmid #121216 | pUC57-Kan_BR29_00096771 | depositor partial sequence | sequence record 230685 | empty_vector
TCGCGCGTTTCGGTGATGACGGTGAAAACCTCTGACACATGCAGCTCCCGGAGACGGTCACAGCTTGTCT
GTAAGCGGATGCCGGGAGCAGACAAGCCCGTCAGGGCGCGTCAGCGGGTGTTGGCGGGTGTCGGGGCTGG
CTTAACTATGCGGCATCAGAGCAGATTGTACTGAGAGTGCACCATATGCGGTGTGAAATACCGCACAGAT
GCGTAAGGAGAAAATACCGCATCAGGCGCCATTCGCCATTCAGGCTGCGCAACTGTTGGGAAGGGCGATC
GGTGCGGGCCTCTTCGCTATTACGCCAGCTGGCGAAAGGGGGATGTGCTGCAAGGCGATTAAGTTGGGTA
ACGCCAGGGTTTTCCCAGTCACGACGTTGTAAAACGACGGCCAGTGAATTGACGCGTATTGGGATATCCC
AATGGCGCGCCGAGCTTGGCTCGAGCATGGTCATAGCTGTTTCCTGTGTGAAATTGTTATCCGCTCACAA
TTCCACACAACATACGAGCCGGAAGCATAAAGTGTAAAGCCTGGGGTGCCTAATGAGTGAGCTAACTCAC
ATTAATTGCGTTGCGCTCACTGCCCGCTTTCCAGTCGGGAAACCTGTCGTGCCAGCTGCATTAATGAATC
GGCCAACGCGCGGGGAGAGGCGGTTTGCGTATTGGGCGCTCTTCCGCTTCCTCGCTCACTGACTCGCTGC
GCTCGGTCGTTCGGCTGCGGCGAGCGGTATCAGCTCACTCAAAGGCGGTAATACGGTTATCCACAGAATC
AGGGGATAACGCAGGAAAGAACATGTGAGCAAAAGGCCAGCAAAAGGCCAGGAACCGTAAAAAGGCCGCG
TTGCTGGCGTTTTTCCATAGGCTCCGCCCCCCTGACGAGCATCACAAAAATCGACGCTCAAGTCAGAGGT
GGCGAAACCCGACAGGACTATAAAGATACCAGGCGTTTCCCCCTGGAAGCTCCCTCGTGCGCTCTCCTGT
TCCGACCCTGCCGCTTACCGGATACCTGTCCGCCTTTCTCCCTTCGGGAAGCGTGGCGCTTTCTCATAGC
TCACGCTGTAGGTATCTCAGTTCGGTGTAGGTCGTTCGCTCCAAGCTGGGCTGTGTGCACGAACCCCCCG
TTCAGCCCGACCGCTGCGCCTTATCCGGTAACTATCGTCTTGAGTCCAACCCGGTAAGACACGACTTATC
GCCACTGGCAGCAGCCACTGGTAACAGGATTAGCAGAGCGAGGTATGTAGGCGGTGCTACAGAGTTCTTG
AAGTGGTGGCCTAACTACGGCTACACTAGAAGAACAGTATTTGGTATCTGCGCTCTGCTGAAGCCAGTTA
CCTTCGGAAAAAGAGTTGGTAGCTCTTGATCCGGCAAACAAACCACCGCTGGTAGCGGTGGTTTTTTTGT
TTGCAAGCAGCAGATTACGCGCAGAAAAAAAGGATCTCAAGAAGATCCTTTGATCTTTTCTACGGGGTCT
GACGCTCAGTGGAACGAAAACTCACGTTAAGGGATTTTGGTCATGAGATTATCAAAAAGGATCTTCACCT
AGATCCTTTTAAATTAAAAATGAAGTTTTAAATCAATCTAAAGTATATATGAGTAAACTTGGTCTGACAG
TTAGAAAAACTCATCGAGCATCAAATGAAACTGCAATTTATTCATATCAGGATTATCAATACCATATTTT
TGAAAAAGCCGTTTCTGTAATGAAGGAGAAAACTCACCGAGGCAGTTCCATAGGATGGCAAGATCCTGGT
ATCGGTCTGCGATTCCGACTCGTCCAACATCAATACAACCTATTAATTTCCCCTCGTCAAAAATAAGGTT
ATCAAGTGAGAAATCACCATGAGTGACGACTGAATCCGGTGAGAATGGCAAAAGTTTATGCATTTCTTTC
CAGACTTGTTCAACAGGCCAGCCATTACGCTCGTCATCAAAATCACTCGCATCAACCAAACCGTTATTCA
TTCGTGATTGCGCCTGAGCGAGACGAAATACGCGATCGCTGTTAAAAGGACAATTACAAACAGGAATCGA
ATGCAACCGGCGCAGGAACACTGCCAGCGCATCAACAATATTTTCACCTGAATCAGGATATTCTTCTAAT
ACCTGGAATGCTGTTTTCCCAGGGATCGCAGTGGTGAGTAACCATGCATCATCAGGAGTACGGATAAAAT
GCTTGATGGTCGGAAGAGGCATAAATTCCGTCAGCCAGTTTAGTCTGACCATCTCATCTGTAACATCATT
GGCAACGCTACCTTTGCCATGTTTCAGAAACAACTCTGGCGCATCGGGCTTCCCATACAATCGATAGATT
GTCGCACCTGATTGCCCGACATTATCGCGAGCCCATTTATACCCATATAAATCAGCATCCATGTTGGAAT
TTAATCGCGGCCTAGAGCAAGACGTTTCCCGTTGAATATGGCTCATACTCTTCCTTTTTCAATATTATTG
AAGCATTTATCAGGGTTATTGTCTCATGAGCGGATACATATTTGAATGTATTTAGAAAAATAAACAAATA
GGGGTTCCGCGCACATTTCCCCGAAAAGTGCCACCTGACGTCTAAGAAACCATTATTATCATGACATTAA
CCTATAAAAATAGGCGTATCACGAGGCCCTTTCGTC
