>Addgene plasmid #121216 | pUC57-Kan_BR29_00096771 | addgene partial sequence | sequence record 237741 | M13-F20 5'-TGTAAAACGACGGCCAGT-3'
TTGGTCTCTAAGCTCAAGAAATCATACCAGTTTCAACATCCCATTTAACATTATCTGGCAACAAAACAGT
ATGTTTTTCATTAACTTTACAATTTTCATGCAAATAAATCAATCTCATTGGATCTAAATTAAAATAATAT
GGAGCATTCCATCTACCAGTTTGTTTACCATGAGAAACTTTACCTGGACCAAACAATTCAACCCAACATT
CATACATTAGAGACCAAGTTCCATCCCAATGGCGCGCCGAGCTTGGCTCGAGCATGGTCATAGCTGTTTC
CTGTGTGAAATTGTTATCCGCTCACAATTCCACACAACATACGAGCCGGAAGCATAAAGTGTAAAGCCTG
GGGTGCCTAATGAGTGAGCTAACTCACATTAATTGCGTTGCGCTCACTGCCCGCTTTCCAGTCGGGAAAC
CTGTCGTGCCAGCTGCATTAATGAATCGGCCAACGCGCGGGGAGAGGCGGTTTGCGTATTGGGCGCTCTT
CCGCTTCCTCGCTCACTGACTCGCTGCGCTCGGTCGTTCGGCTGCGGCGAGCGGTATCAGCTCACTCAAA
GGCGGTAATACGGTTATCCACAGAATCAGGGGATAACGCAGGAAAGAACATGTGAGCAAAAGGCCAGCAA
AAGGCCAGGAACCGTAAAAAGGCCGCGTTGCTGGCGTTTTTCCATAGGCTCCGCCCCCCTGACGAGCATC
ACAAAAATCGACGCTCAAGTCAGAGGTGGCGAAACCCGACAGGACTATAAAGATACCAGGCGTTTCCCCC
TGGAAGCTCCCTCGTGCGCTCTCCTGTTCCGACCCTGCCGCTTACCGGATACCTGTCCGCCTTTCTCCCT
TCGGGAAGCGTGGCGCTTTCTCATAGCTCACGCTGTAGGTATCTCAGTTCGGTGTAGGTCGTTCGCTCCA
AGCTGGGCTGTGTGCACGAACCCCCCGTTCAGCCCGACCGCTGCGCCTTATCC
